Addgene plasmid #167978: pSEVA221pmCDA1-T7RNAP
Purpose: Expresses fusion protein pmCDA1-T7RNAP in E. coli
Depositing lab: Luis Ángel Fernández. Depositing organization: Centro Nacional de Biotecnologia (CNB). Publication: In vivo diversification of target genomic sites using processive base deaminase fusions blocked by dCas9. Alvarez B, Mencia M, de Lorenzo V, Fernandez LA. Nat Commun. 2020 Dec 22;11(1):6436. doi: 10.1038/s41467-020-20230-z. PubMed 33353963.
Backbone
  Vector backbone: pSEVA221
  Backbone manufacturer: Victor de Lorenzo
  Backbone size w/o insert (bp): 3719
  Total vector size (bp): 7855
  Vector type: Bacterial Expression
Growth in bacteria
  Bacterial resistance: Kanamycin, 50 μg/mL
  Growth temperature: 37°C
  Growth strain: DH5alpha
  Copy number: Low Copy
Gene/Insert
  Gene/Insert name: pmCDA1-T7RNAP
  Species: Synthetic
  Insert size (bp): 4136
  Entrez Gene: T7p07 (a.k.a. T7p07)
  Promoter: TetR-Ptet
  Tag / fusion protein: T7 tag (N terminal on insert); T7RNAP (C terminal on insert)
  Cloning method: Restriction Enzyme; 5′ cloning site BglII (not destroyed); 3′ cloning site SpeI (not destroyed)
  Sequencing primers: 5′ N/A; 3′ N/A
Terms and licenses: Academic/Nonprofit Terms; Industry Terms: Not Available to Industry
How to cite: pSEVA221pmCDA1-T7RNAP was a gift from Luis Ángel Fernández (Addgene plasmid # 167978 ; http://n2t.net/addgene:167978 ; RRID:Addgene_167978)
