[The description below was written by a language model from this plasmid's Addgene catalogue record and pLannotate feature annotations shown in this document.]
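Description:
pSEVA221pmCDA1-T7RNAP is a low-copy bacterial expression plasmid of 7,855 bp built on the modular pSEVA221 backbone for use in E. coli. Replication depends on the broad-host-range incP (RK2-type) system, with oriV activated in trans by the plasmid-encoded TrfA protein. An incP oriT is also present, which in principle allows conjugative mobilisation when transfer functions are supplied by a helper. Selection is by kanamycin through the aphA1 (nptI) aminoglycoside phosphotransferase gene. The automated annotation also flags short fragments resembling Tn5 transposase and a CloDF13 origin. These are partial matches within the backbone rather than functional modules.

The payload is a roughly 4.1 kb synthetic insert cloned between BglII and SpeI sites. It encodes the cytidine deaminase pmCDA1 fused at its C-terminus to T7 RNA polymerase, with an N-terminal T7 tag. The feature table annotates only the T7 RNA polymerase portion, which spans the numbering origin. The unannotated stretch between the promoter and that coding sequence presumably holds the tag and deaminase. Expression is driven by the TetR-Ptet system: a divergently oriented tetR gene produces the repressor that holds the tetA promoter off until a tetracycline-type inducer is added. The rrnB T1 and lambda t0 terminators flank the cassette and insulate it from the rest of the plasmid.

According to the record and its associated publication title, the fusion is used for in vivo diversification of target genomic sites. The processive polymerase carries the deaminase along DNA downstream of a T7 promoter, introducing base changes, and dCas9 is used as a roadblock to limit how far the fusion travels.
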