Features (pLannotate 1.2.2; 11 found; start..end, strand, type, name):
   2300..2394    +  terminator     lambda t0 terminator: transcription terminator from phage lambda
   2526..3338    +  CDS            aphA1: KKA1_ECOLX - Also known as nptI. Protein inferred from homology: Swiss-Prot protein existence level 3. Resistance to kanamycin and structurally-related aminoglycosides, including amikacin. From Escherichia coli.
   3508..3616    +  oriT           oriT: incP origin of transfer
   3677..4825    -  CDS            trfA: trans-acting replication protein that binds to and activates oriV
   4877..5158    -  CDS            tnpA (fragment): TN5P_ECOLX - Also known as tnp. Experimental evidence at protein level: Swiss-Prot protein existence level 1. Mediates transposition of transposon Tn5 by a 'cut and paste' mechanism. First, the monomeric transposase binds the 19 bp inverted DNA repeats flanking the transposon. Then, dimerization of the DNA- bound transposase creates a synaptic DNA complex. After nicking of the first DNA strand, excision of the transposon proceeds through a series of intermediates. The transposase then mediates the insertion of the transposon at a new site by strand transfer. The activity of the wild- type tran
   5218..5749    -  rep_origin     oriV: incP origin of replication
   5805..5840    -  rep_origin     CloDF13 ori (fragment): Plasmids containing the CloDF13 (CDF) origin of replication can be propagated in E. coli cells that contain additional plasmids with compatible origins.
   5880..5966    -  terminator     rrnB T1 terminator: Escherichia coli rrnB; transcription terminator T1 from the E. coli rrnB gene
   6009..6632    -  CDS            TetR: tetracycline repressor TetR; tetR from transposon Tn10; TetR binds to the tetracycline operator tetO to inhibit transcription. This inhibition can be relieved by adding tetracycline or doxycycline.
   6651..6706    +  promoter       tetR/tetA promoters: tetR; overlapping promoters for bacterial tetR and tetA
   7493..2286    +  CDS            RPOL_BPT7 (across the origin): Experimental evidence at protein level: Swiss-Prot protein existence level 1. Highly processive DNA-dependent RNA polymerase that catalyzes the transcription of class II and class III viral genes. Recognizes a specific promoter sequence and enters first into an 'abortive phase' where very short transcripts are synthesized and released before proceeding to the processive transcription of long RNA chains. Unwinds the double-stranded DNA to expose the coding strand for templating. Participates in the initiation of viral DNA replication presumably by making primers accessible to the DNA polymerase
>Addgene plasmid #167978 | pSEVA221pmCDA1-T7RNAP | addgene full sequence | sequence record 335285 | Addgene NGS Result
ACTCTGGCTTGCCTAACCAGTGCTGACAATACAACCGTTCAGGCTGTAGCAAGCGCAATCGGTCGGGCCA
TTGAGGACGAGGCTCGCTTCGGTCGTATCCGTGACCTTGAAGCTAAGCACTTCAAGAAAAACGTTGAGGA
ACAACTCAACAAGCGCGTAGGGCACGTCTACAAGAAAGCATTTATGCAAGTTGTCGAGGCTGACATGCTC
TCTAAGGGTCTACTCGGTGGCGAGGCGTGGTCTTCGTGGCATAAGGAAGACTCTATTCATGTAGGAGTAC
GCTGCATCGAGATGCTCATTGAGTCAACCGGAATGGTTAGCTTACACCGCCAAAATGCTGGCGTAGTAGG
TCAAGACTCTGAGACTATCGAACTCGCACCTGAATACGCTGAGGCTATCGCAACCCGTGCAGGTGCGCTG
GCTGGCATCTCTCCGATGTTCCAACCTTGCGTAGTTCCTCCTAAGCCGTGGACTGGCATTACTGGTGGTG
GCTATTGGGCTAACGGTCGTCGTCCTCTGGCGCTGGTGCGTACTCACAGTAAGAAAGCACTGATGCGCTA
CGAAGACGTTTACATGCCTGAGGTGTACAAAGCGATTAACATTGCGCAAAACACCGCATGGAAAATCAAC
AAGAAAGTCCTAGCGGTCGCCAACGTAATCACCAAGTGGAAGCATTGTCCGGTCGAGGACATCCCTGCGA
TTGAGCGTGAAGAACTCCCGATGAAACCGGAAGACATCGACATGAATCCTGAGGCTCTCACCGCGTGGAA
ACGTGCTGCCGCTGCTGTGTACCGCAAGGACAAGGCTCGCAAGTCTCGCCGTATCAGCCTTGAGTTCATG
CTTGAGCAAGCCAATAAGTTTGCTAACCATAAGGCCATCTGGTTCCCTTACAACATGGACTGGCGCGGTC
GTGTTTACGCTGTGTCAATGTTCAACCCGCAAGGTAACGATATGACCAAAGGACTGCTTACGCTGGCGAA
AGGTAAACCAATCGGTAAGGAAGGTTACTACTGGCTGAAAATCCACGGTGCAAACTGTGCGGGTGTCGAT
AAGGTTCCGTTCCCTGAGCGCATCAAGTTCATTGAGGAAAACCACGAGAACATCATGGCTTGCGCTAAGT
CTCCACTGGAGAACACTTGGTGGGCTGAGCAAGATTCTCCGTTCTGCTTCCTTGCGTTCTGCTTTGAGTA
CGCTGGGGTACAGCACCACGGCCTGAGCTATAACTGCTCCCTTCCGCTGGCGTTTGACGGGTCTTGCTCT
GGCATCCAGCACTTCTCCGCGATGCTCCGAGATGAGGTAGGTGGTCGCGCGGTTAACTTGCTTCCTAGTG
AAACCGTTCAGGACATCTACGGGATTGTTGCTAAGAAAGTCAACGAGATTCTACAAGCAGACGCAATCAA
TGGGACCGATAACGAAGTAGTTACCGTGACCGATGAGAACACTGGTGAAATCTCTGAGAAAGTCAAGCTG
GGCACTAAGGCACTGGCTGGTCAATGGCTGGCTTACGGTGTTACTCGCAGTGTGACTAAGCGTTCAGTCA
TGACGCTGGCTTACGGGTCCAAAGAGTTCGGCTTCCGTCAACAAGTGCTGGAAGATACCATTCAGCCAGC
TATTGATTCCGGCAAGGGTCTGATGTTCACTCAGCCGAATCAGGCTGCTGGATACATGGCTAAGCTGATT
TGGGAATCTGTGAGCGTGACGGTGGTAGCTGCGGTTGAAGCAATGAACTGGCTTAAGTCTGCTGCTAAGC
TGCTGGCTGCTGAGGTCAAAGATAAGAAGACTGGAGAGATTCTTCGCAAGCGTTGCGCTGTGCATTGGGT
AACTCCTGATGGTTTCCCTGTGTGGCAGGAATACAAGAAGCCTATTCAGACGCGCTTGAACCTGATGTTC
CTCGGTCAGTTCCGCTTACAGCCTACCATTAACACCAACAAAGATAGCGAGATTGATGCACACAAACAGG
AGTCTGGTATCGCTCCTAACTTTGTACACAGCCAAGACGGTAGCCACCTTCGTAAGACTGTAGTGTGGGC
ACACGAGAAGTACGGAATCGAATCTTTTGCACTGATTCACGACTCCTTCGGTACCATTCCGGCTGACGCT
GCGAACCTGTTCAAAGCAGTGCGCGAAACTATGGTTGACACATATGAGTCTTGTGATGTACTGGCTGATT
TCTACGACCAGTTCGCTGACCAGTTGCACGAGTCTCAATTGGACAAAATGCCAGCACTTCCGGCTAAAGG
TAACTTGAACCTCCGTGACATCTTAGAGTCGGACTTCGCGTTCGCGTAAACTAGTCTTGGACTCCTGTTG
ATAGATCCAGTAATGACCTCAGAACTCCATCTGGATTTGTTCAGAACGCTCGGTTGCCGCCGGGCGTTTT
TTATTGGTGAGAATCCAGGGGTCCCCAATAATTACGATTTAAATTTGTGTCTCAAAATCTCTGATGTTAC
ATTGCACAAGATAAAAATATATCATCATGAACAATAAAACTGTCTGCTTACATAAACAGTAATACAAGGG
GTGTTATGAGCCATATTCAGCGTGAAACGAGCTGTAGCCGTCCGCGTCTGAACAGCAACATGGATGCGGA
TCTGTATGGCTATAAATGGGCGCGTGATAACGTGGGTCAGAGCGGCGCGACCATTTATCGTCTGTATGGC
AAACCGGATGCGCCGGAACTGTTTCTGAAACATGGCAAAGGCAGCGTGGCGAACGATGTGACCGATGAAA
TGGTGCGTCTGAACTGGCTGACCGAATTTATGCCGCTGCCGACCATTAAACATTTTATTCGCACCCCGGA
TGATGCGTGGCTGCTGACCACCGCGATTCCGGGCAAAACCGCGTTTCAGGTGCTGGAAGAATATCCGGAT
AGCGGCGAAAACATTGTGGATGCGCTGGCCGTGTTTCTGCGTCGTCTGCATAGCATTCCGGTGTGCAACT
GCCCGTTTAACAGCGATCGTGTGTTTCGTCTGGCCCAGGCGCAGAGCCGTATGAACAACGGCCTGGTGGA
TGCGAGCGATTTTGATGATGAACGTAACGGCTGGCCGGTGGAACAGGTGTGGAAAGAAATGCATAAACTG
CTGCCGTTTAGCCCGGATAGCGTGGTGACCCACGGCGATTTTAGCCTGGATAACCTGATTTTCGATGAAG
GCAAACTGATTGGCTGCATTGATGTGGGCCGTGTGGGCATTGCGGATCGTTATCAGGATCTGGCCATTCT
GTGGAACTGCCTGGGCGAATTTAGCCCGAGCCTGCAAAAACGTCTGTTTCAGAAATATGGCATTGATAAT
CCGGATATGAACAAACTGCAATTTCATCTGATGCTGGATGAATTTTTCTAATAATTAATTGGACCGCGGT
CCGCGCGTTGTCCTTTTCCGCTGCATAACCCTGCTTCGGGGTCATTATAGCGATTTTTTCGGTATATCCA
TCCTTTTTCGCACGATATACAGGATTTTGCCAAAGGGTTCGTGTAGACTTTCCTTGGTGTATCCAACGGC
GTCAGCCGGGCAGGATAGGTGAAGTAGGCCCACCCGCGAGCGGGTGTTCCTTCTTCACTGTCCCTTATTC
GCACCTGGCGGTGCTCAACGGGAATCCTGCTCTGCGAGGCTGGCCGTAGGCCGGCCGCGATGCAGGTGGC
TGCTGAACCCCCAGCCGGAACTGACCCCACAAGGCCCTAGCGTTTGCAATGCACCAGGTCATCATTGACC
CAGGCGTGTTCCACCAGGCCGCTGCCTCGCAACTCTTCGCAGGCTTCGCCGACCTGCTCGCGCCACTTCT
TCACGCGGGTGGAATCCGATCCGCACATGAGGCGGAAGGTTTCCAGCTTGAGCGGGTACGGCTCCCGGTG
CGAGCTGAAATAGTCGAACATCCGTCGGGCCGTCGGCGACAGCTTGCGGTACTTCTCCCATATGAATTTC
GTGTAGTGGTCGCCAGCAAACAGCACGACGATTTCCTCGTCGATCAGGACCTGGCAACGGGACGTTTTCT
TGCCACGGTCCAGGACGCGGAAGCGGTGCAGCAGCGACACCGATTCCAGGTGCCCAACGCGGTCGGACGT
GAAGCCCATCGCCGTCGCCTGTAGGCGCGACAGGCATTCCTCGGCCTTCGTGTAATACCGGCCATTGATC
GACCAGCCCAGGTCCTGGCAAAGCTCGTAGAACGTGAAGGTGATCGGCTCGCCGATAGGGGTGCGCTTCG
CGTACTCCAACACCTGCTGCCACACCAGTTCGTCATCGTCGGCCCGCAGCTCGACGCCGGTGTAGGTGAT
CTTCACGTCCTTGTTGACGTGGAAAATGACCTTGTTTTGCAGCGCCTCGCGCGGGATTTTCTTGTTGCGC
GTGGTGAACAGGGCAGAGCGGGCCGTGTCGTTTGGCATCGCTCGCATCGTGTCCGGCCACGGCGCAATAT
CGAACAAGGAAAGCTGCATTTCCTTGATCTGCTGCTTCGTGTGTTTCAGCAACGCGGCCTGCTTGGCTTC
GCTGACCTGTTTTGCCAGGTCCTCGCCGGCGGTTTTTCGCTTCTTGGTCGTCATAGTTCCTCGCGTGTCG
ATGGTCATCGACTTCGCCAAACCTGCCGCCTCCTGTTCGAGACGACGCGAACGCTCCACGGCGGCCGATG
GCGCGGGCAGGGCAGGGGGAGCCAGTTGCACGCTGTCGCGCTCGATCTTGGCCGTAGCTTGCTGGACTAT
CGAGCCGACGGACTGGAAGGTTTCGCGGGGCGCACGCATGACGGTGCGGCTTGCGATGGTTTCGGCATCC
TCGGCGGAAAACCCCGCGTCGATCAGTTCTTGCCTGTATGCCTTCCGGTCAAACGTCCGATTCATTCACC
CTCCTTGCGGGATTGCCCCGGAATTAATTCCCCGGATCGATCCGTCGATCTTGATCCCCTGCGCCATCAG
ATCCTTGGCGGCAAGAAAGCCATCCAGTTTACTTTGCAGGGCTTCCCAACCTTACCAGAGGGCGCCCCAG
CTGGCAATTCCGGTTCGCTTGCTGTCCATAAAACCGCCCAGTCTAGCTATCGCCATGTAAGCCCACTGCA
AGCTACCTGCTTTCTCTTTGCGCTTGCGTTTTCCCTTGTCCAGATAGCCCAGTAGCTGACATTCATCCGG
GGTCAGCACCGTTTCTGCGGACTGGCTTTCTACGTGGCTGCCATTTTTGGGGTGAGGCCGTTCGCGGCCG
AGGGGCGCAGCCCCTGGGGGGATGGGAGGCCCGCGTTAGCGGGCCGGGAGGGTTCGAGAAGGGGGGGCAC
CCCCCTTCGGCGTGCGCGGTCACGCGCACAGGGCGCAGCCCTGGTTAAAAACAAGGTTTATAAATATTGG
TTTAAAAGCAGGTTAAAAGACAGGTTAGCGGTGGCCGAAAAACGGGCGGAAACCCTTGCAAATGCTGGAT
TTTCTGCCTGTGGACAGCCCCTCAAATGTCAATAGGTGCGCCCCTCATCTGTCAGCACTCTGCCCCTCAA
GTGTCAAGGATCGCGCCCCTCATCTGTCAGTAGTCGCGCCCCTCAAGTGTCAATACCGCAGGGCACTTAT
CCCCAGGCTTGTCCACATCATCTGTGGGAAACTCGCGTAAAATCAGGCGTTTTCGCCGATTTGCGAGGCT
GGCCAGCTCCACGTCGCCGGCCGAAATCGAGCCTGCCCCTCATCTGTCAACGCCGCGCCGGGTGAGTCGG
CCCCTCAAGTGTCAACGTCCGCCCCTCATCTGTCAGTGAGGGCCAAGTTTTCCGCGAGGTATCCACAACG
CCGGCGGCCCTACATGGCTCTGCTGTAGTGAGTGGGTTGCGCTCCGGCAGCGGTCCTGATCCCCCGCAGA
AAAAAAGGATCTCAAGAAGATCCTTTGATCTTTTCTACGGCGCGCCGAGCTCGAATTCTAGGGCGGCGGA
TTTGTCCTACTCAGGAGAGCGTTCACCGACAAACAACAGATAAAACGAAAGGCCCAGTCTTTCGACTGAG
CCTTTCGTTTTATTTGATGCCTCTAGCACGCCTGCCAGGAATTGGGGATCGGAGATCTTTAAGACCCACT
TTCACATTTAAGTTGTTTTTCTAATCCGCATATAATCAATTCAAGGCCGAATAAGAAGGCTGGCTCTGCA
CCTTGGTGATCAAATAATTCGATAGCTTGTCGTAATAATGGCGGCATACTATCAGTAGTAGGTGTTTCCC
TTTCTTCTTTAGCGACTTGATGCTCTTGATCTTCCAATACGCAACCTAAAGTAAAATGCCCCACAGCGCT
GAGTGCATATAATGCATTCTCTAGTGAAAAACCTTGTTGGCATAAAAAGGCTAATTGATTTTCGAGAGTT
TCATACTGTTTTTCTGTAGGCCGTGTACCTAAATGTACTTTTGCTCCATCGCGATGACTTAGTAAAGCAC
ATCTAAGACTTTTAGCGTTATTACGTAAAAAATCTTGCCAGCTTTCCCCTTCTAAAGGGCAAAAGTGAGT
ATGGTGCCTATCTAACATCTCAATGGCTAAGGCGTCGAGCAAAGCCCGCTTATTTTTTACATGCCAATAC
AATGTAGGCTGCTCTACACCTAGCTTCTGGGCGAGTTTACGGGTTGTTAAACCTTCGATTCCGACCTCAT
TAAGCAGCTCTAATGCGCTGTTAATCACTTTACTTTTATCTAATCTGGACATCATTAATTCCTAATTTTT
GTTGACACTCTATCATTGATAGAGTTATTTTACCACTCCCTATCAGTGATAGAGAAAAGTGAATCTAGAG
TCGACAAGAAGGAGATATACATATGGCAAGCATGACCGGTGGTCAGCAGATGGGCACCGATGCAGAATAT
GTTCGTATTCATGAAAAGCTGGACATCTATACCTTCAAAAAACAGTTCTTCAACAACAAAAAGAGCGTGA
GCCATCGTTGCTATGTTCTGTTTGAACTGAAACGTCGTGGTGAACGTCGTGCATGTTTTTGGGGTTATGC
AGTTAATAAACCGCAGAGCGGCACCGAACGTGGTATTCATGCAGAAATCTTTAGCATTCGCAAAGTGGAA
GAATATCTGCGTGATAATCCGGGTCAGTTTACCATTAATTGGTATAGCAGCTGGTCACCGTGTGCAGATT
GTGCAGAAAAAATTCTGGAATGGTATAACCAAGAACTGCGTGGTAATGGTCATACCCTGAAAATTTGGGC
ATGTAAACTGTACTACGAAAAGAATGCCCGTAATCAGATTGGTCTGTGGAATCTGCGCGATAACGGTGTT
GGTCTGAATGTTATGGTTAGCGAACATTATCAGTGCTGCCGCAAAATCTTTATTCAGAGCAGCCATAATC
AGCTGAATGAAAATCGTTGGCTGGAAAAAACCCTGAAACGTGCCGAAAAACGTCGTAGCGAACTGAGCAT
TATGATTCAGGTTAAAATTCTGCACACCACCAAAAGTCCGGCAGTTCTGCAGGGTGGTGGTAGCGGTGGT
GGTTCAGGTGGTGGCAGTGGCGGTGGAAGTGGTGGCGGTTCTGGCGGAGGATCAGGTGGCGGTAGCAAGC
TTATGAACACGATTAACATCGCTAAGAACGACTTCTCTGACATCGAACTGGCTGCTATCCCGTTCAACAC
TCTGGCTGACCATTACGGTGAGCGTTTAGCTCGCGAACAGTTGGCCCTTGAGCATGAGTCTTACGAGATG
GGTGAAGCACGCTTCCGCAAGATGTTTGAGCGTCAACTTAAAGCTGGTGAGGTTGCGGATAACGCTGCCG
CCAAGCCTCTCATCACTACCCTACTCCCTAAGATGATTGCACGCATCAACGACTGGTTTGAGGAAGTGAA
AGCTAAGCGCGGCAAGCGCCCGACAGCCTTCCAGTTCCTGCAAGAAATCAAGCCGGAAGCCGTAGCGTAC
ATCACCATTAAGACC
